>Addgene plasmid #107980 | pCR3.1-OPNa | addgene full sequence | sequence record 210255 | Addgene NGS Result
GCGCGCGTTGACATTGATTATTGACTAGTTATTAATAGTAATCAATTACGGGGTCATTAGTTCATAGCCC
ATATATGGAGTTCCGCGTTACATAACTTACGGTAAATGGCCCGCCTGGCTGACCGCCCAACGACCCCCGC
CCATTGACGTCAATAATGACGTATGTTCCCATAGTAACGCCAATAGGGACTTTCCATTGACGTCAATGGG
TGGAGTATTTACGGTAAACTGCCCACTTGGCAGTACATCAAGTGTATCATATGCCAAGTACGCCCCCTAT
TGACGTCAATGACGGTAAATGGCCCGCCTGGCATTATGCCCAGTACATGACCTTATGGGACTTTCCTACT
TGGCAGTACATCTACGTATTAGTCATCGCTATTACCATGGTGATGCGGTTTTGGCAGTACATCAATGGGC
GTGGATAGCGGTTTGACTCACGGGGATTTCCAAGTCTCCACCCCATTGACGTCAATGGGAGTTTGTTTTG
GCACCAAAATCAACGGGACTTTCCAAAATGTCGTAACAACTCCGCCCCATTGACGCAAATGGGCGGTAGG
CGTGTACGGTGGGAGGTCTATATAAGCAGAGCTCTCTGGCTAACTAGAGAACCCACTGCTTACTGGCTTA
TCGAAATTAATACGACTCACTATAGGGAGACCCAAGCTGGCTAGCGTTTAAACTTAAGCTTGGTACCGAG
CTCGGATCCACTAGTAACGGCCGCCAGTGTGCTGGAATTCGGCTTCAAACGCCGACCAAGGAAAACTCAC
TACCATGAGAATTGCAGTGATTTGCTTTTGCCTCCTAGGCATCACCTGTGCCATACCAGTTAAACAGGCT
GATTCTGGAAGTTCTGAGGAAAAGCAGCTTTACAACAAATACCCAGATGCTGTGGCCACATGGCTAAACC
CTGACCCATCTCAGAAGCAGAATCTCCTAGCCCCACAGAATGCTGTGTCCTCTGAAGAAACCAATGACTT
TAAACAAGAGACCCTTCCAAGTAAGTCCAACGAAAGCCATGACCACATGGATGATATGGATGATGAAGAT
GATGACGACCATGTGGACAGCCAGGACTCCATTGACTCGAACGACTCTGATGATGTAGATGACACTGATG
ATTCTCACCAGTCTGATGAGTCTCACCATTCTGATGAATCTGATGAACTGGTCACTGATTTTCCCACGGA
CCTGCCAGCAACCGAAGTTTTCACTCCAGTTGTCCCCACAGTAGACACATATGATGGCCGAGGTGATAGT
GTGGTTTATGGACTGAGGTCAAAATCTAAGAAGTTTCGCAGACCTGACATCCAGTACCCTGATGCTACAG
ACGAGGACATCACCTCACACATGGAAAGCGAGGAGTTGAATGGTGCATACAAGGCCATCCCCGTTGCCCA
GGACCTGAACGCGCCTTCTGATTGGGACAGCCGTGGGAAAGACAGCTATGAAACGAGTCAGCTGGATGAC
CAGAGTGCTGAAACCCACAGCCACAAGCAGTCCAGATTATATAAGCGGAAAGCTAATGATGAGAGCAATG
AGCATTCCGATGTGATTGATAGTCAGGAACTTTCCAAAGTCAGCCGTGAATTCCACAGCCATGAATTTCA
CAGCCATGAAGATATGCTGGTTGTAGACCCCAAAAGTAAGGAAGAGGATAAACACCTGAAATTTCGTATT
TCTCATGAATTAGATAGTGCATCTTCTGAGGTCAATTAAAAGGAGAAAAAATACAATTTCTCACTTTGCA
TTTAGTCAAAAGAAAAAATGCTTTATAGCAAAATGAAAGAGAACATGAAATGCTTCTTTCTCAGTTTATT
GGTTGAAGCCGAATTCTGCAGATATCCATCACACTGGCGGCCGCTCGAGTCTAGAGGGCCCGTTTAAACC
CGCTGATCAGCCTCGACTGTGCCTTCTAGTTGCCAGCCATCTGTTGTTTGCCCCTCCCCCGTGCCTTCCT
TGACCCTGGAAGGTGCCACTCCCACTGTCCTTTCCTAATAAAATGAGGAAATTGCATCGCATTGTCTGAG
TAGGTGTCATTCTATTCTGGGGGGTGGGGTGGGGCAGGACAGCAAGGGGGAGGATTGGGAAGACAATAGC
AGGCATGCTGGGGATGCGGTGGGCTCTATGGCTTCTGAGGCGGAAAGAACCAGTGGCGGTAATACGGTTA
TCCACAGAATCAGGGGATAACGCAGGAAAGAACATGTGAGCAAAAGGCCAGCAAAAGGCCAGGAACCGTA
AAAAGGCCGCGTTGCTGGCGTTTTTCCATAGGCTCCGCCCCCCTGACGAGCATCACAAAAATCGACGCTC
AAGTCAGAGGTGGCGAAACCCGACAGGACTATAAAGATACCAGGCGTTTCCCCCTGGAAGCTCCCTCGTG
CGCTCTCCTGTTCCGACCCTGCCGCTTACCGGATACCTGTCCGCCTTTCTCCCTTCGGGAAGCGTGGCGC
TTTCTCATAGCTCACGCTGTAGGTATCTCAGTTCGGTGTAGGTCGTTCGCTCCAAGCTGGGCTGTGTGCA
CGAACCCCCCGTTCAGCCCGACCGCTGCGCCTTATCCGGTAACTATCGTCTTGAGTCCAACCCGGTAAGA
CACGACTTATCGCCACTGGCAGCAGCCACTGGTAACAGGATTAGCAGAGCGAGGTATGTAGGCGGTGCTA
CAGAGTTCTTGAAGTGGTGGCCTAACTACGGCTACACTAGAAGAACAGTATTTGGTATCTGCGCTCTGCT
GAAGCCAGTTACCTTCGGAAAAAGAGTTGGTAGCTCTTGATCCGGCAAACAAACCACCGCTGGTAGCGGT
GGTTTTTTTGTTTGCAAGCAGCAGATTACGCGCAGAAAAAAAGGATCTCAAGAAGATCCTTTGATCTTTT
CTACGGGGTCTGACGCTCAGTGGAACGAAAACTCACGTTAAGGGATTTTGGTCATGAGATTATCAAAAAG
GATCTTCACCTAGATCCTTTTAAATTAAAAATGAAGTTTTAAATCAATCTAAAGTATATATGAGTAACCT
GAGGCTATGGCAGGGCCTGCCGCCCCGACGTTGGCTGCGAGCCCTGGGCCTTCACCCGAACTTGGGGGGT
GGGGTGGGGAAAAGGAAGAAACGCGGGCGTATTGGCCCCAATGGGGTCTCGGTGGGGTATCGACAGAGTG
CCAGCCCTGGGACCGAACCCCGCGTTTATGAACAAACGACCCAACACCGTGCGTTTTATTCTGTCTTTTT
ATTGCCGTCATAGCGCGGGTTCCTTCCGGTATTGTCTCCTTCCGTGTTTCAGTTAGCCTCCCCCTAGGGT
GGGCGAAGAACTCCAGCATGAGATCCCCGCGCTGGAGGATCATCCAGCCGGCGTCCCGGAAAACGATTCC
GAAGCCCAACCTTTCATAGAAGGCGGCGGTGGAATCGAAATCTCGTGATGGCAGGTTGGGCGTCGCTTGG
TCGGTCATTTCGAACCCCAGAGTCCCGCTCAGAAGAACTCGTCAAGAAGGCGATAGAAGGCGATGCGCTG
CGAATCGGGAGCGGCGATACCGTAAAGCACGAGGAAGCGGTCAGCCCATTCGCCGCCAAGCTCTTCAGCA
ATATCACGGGTAGCCAACGCTATGTCCTGATAGCGGTCCGCCACACCCAGCCGGCCACAGTCGATGAATC
CAGAAAAGCGGCCATTTTCCACCATGATATTCGGCAAGCAGGCATCGCCATGGGTCACGACGAGATCCTC
GCCGTCGGGCATGCTCGCCTTGAGCCTGGCGAACAGTTCGGCTGGCGCGAGCCCCTGATGCTCTTCGTCC
AGATCATCCTGATCGACAAGACCGGCTTCCATCCGAGTACGTGCTCGCTCGATGCGATGTTTCGCTTGGT
GGTCGAATGGGCAGGTAGCCGGATCAAGCGTATGCAGCCGCCGCATTGCATCAGCCATGATGGATACTTT
CTCGGCAGGAGCAAGGTGAGATGACAGGAGATCCTGCCCCGGCACTTCGCCCAATAGCAGCCAGTCCCTT
CCCGCTTCAGTGACAACGTCGAGCACAGCTGCGCAAGGAACGCCCGTCGTGGCCAGCCACGATAGCCGCG
CTGCCTCGTCTTGCAGTTCATTCAGGGCACCGGACAGGTCGGTCTTGACAAAAAGAACCGGGCGCCCCTG
CGCTGACAGCCGGAACACGGCGGCATCAGAGCAGCCGATTGTCTGTTGTGCCCAGTCATAGCCGAATAGC
CTCTCCACCCAAGCGGCCGGAGAACCTGCGTGCAATCCATCTTGTTCAATCATGCGAAACGATCCTCATC
CTGTCTCTTGATCGATCTTTGCAAAAGCCTAGGCCTCCAAAAAAGCCTCCTCACTACTTCTGGAATAGCT
CAGAGGCCGAGGCGGCCTCGGCCTCTGCATAAATAAAAAAAATTAGTCAGCCATGGGGCGGAGAATGGGC
GGAACTGGGCGGAGTTAGGGGCGGGATGGGCGGAGTTAGGGGCGGGACTATGGTTGCTGACTAATTGAGA
TGCATGCTTTGCATACTTCTGCCTGCTGGGGAGCCTGGGGACTTTCCACACCTGGTTGCTGACTAATTGA
GATGCATGCTTTGCATACTTCTGCCTGCTGGGGAGCCTGGGGACTTTCCACACCCTAACTGACACACATT
CCACAGCTGGTTCTTTCCGCCTCAGGACTCTTCCTTTTTCAATAAATCAATCTAAAGTATATATGAGTAA
ACTTGGTCTGACAGTTACCAATGCTTAATCAGTGAGGCACCTATCTCAGCGATCTGTCTATTTCGTTCAT
CCATAGTTGCCTGACTCCCCGTCGTGTAGATAACTACGATACGGGAGGGCTTACCATCTGGCCCCAGTGC
TGCAATGATACCGCGAGACCCACGCTCACCGGCTCCAGATTTATCAGCAATAAACCAGCCAGCCGGAAGG
GCCGAGCGCAGAAGTGGTCCTGCAACTTTATCCGCCTCCATCCAGTCTATTAATTGTTGCCGGGAAGCTA
GAGTAAGTAGTTCGCCAGTTAATAGTTTGCGCAACGTTGTTGCCATTGCTACAGGCATCGTGGTGTCACG
CTCGTCGTTTGGTATGGCTTCATTCAGCTCCGGTTCCCAACGATCAAGGCGAGTTACATGATCCCCCATG
TTGTGCAAAAAAGCGGTTAGCTCCTTCGGTCCTCCGATCGTTGTCAGAAGTAAGTTGGCCGCAGTGTTAT
CACTCATGGTTATGGCAGCACTGCATAATTCTCTTACTGTCATGCCATCCGTAAGATGCTTTTCTGTGAC
TGGTGAGTACTCAACCAAGTCATTCTGAGAATAGTGTATGCGGCGACCGAGTTGCTCTTGCCCGGCGTCA
ATACGGGATAATACCGCGCCACATAGCAGAACTTTAAAAGTGCTCATCATTGGAAAACGTTCTTCGGGGC
GAAAACTCTCAAGGATCTTACCGCTGTTGAGATCCAGTTCGATGTAACCCACTCGTGCACCCAACTGATC
TTCAGCATCTTTTACTTTCACCAGCGTTTCTGGGTGAGCAAAAACAGGAAGGCAAAATGCCGCAAAAAAG
GGAATAAGGGCGACACGGAAATGTTGAATACTCATACTCTTCCTTTTTCAATATTATTGAAGCATTTATC
AGGGTTATTGTCTCATGAGCGGATACATATTTGAATGTATTTAGAAAAATAAACAAATAGGGGTTCCGCG
CACATTTCCCCGAAAAGTGCCACCTG
[124 nt withheld, positions 5697-5820]
C
[91 nt withheld, positions 5822-5912]
A
[49 nt withheld, positions 5914-5962]
CCTTTGACGTTGGAGTCCACGTTCTTT
[37 nt withheld, positions 5990-6026]
ACCCTATCTCGGTCTATTCTTTTGATTTATAAGGGATTTTGCCGATTTCGGCCTATTGGTTAAAAAATGA
GCTGATTTAACAAAAATTTAACGCGAATTTTAACAAAATATTAACGCTTACAATTTAC
Features (pLannotate 1.2.2; 17 found; start..end, strand, type, name):
     10..389     +  enhancer       CMV enhancer: human cytomegalovirus immediate early enhancer
    390..593     +  promoter       CMV promoter: human cytomegalovirus (CMV) immediate early promoter
    589..622     +  LTR            5' LTR (truncated) (fragment): truncated 5' long terminal repeat (LTR) from HIV-1
    638..656     +  promoter       T7 promoter: promoter for bacteriophage T7 RNA polymerase
    775..1716    +  CDS            SPP1: OSTP_HUMAN - Also known as BNSP, OPN. Experimental evidence at protein level: Swiss-Prot protein existence level 1. Acts as a cytokine involved in enhancing production of interferon-gamma and interleukin-12 and reducing production of interleukin-10 and is essential in the pathway that leads to type I immunity. From Homo sapiens (Human).
   1907..2131    +  polyA_signal   bGH poly(A) signal: bovine growth hormone polyadenylation signal
   2135..2153    +  promoter       SV40 promoter (fragment): SV40 enhancer and early promoter
   2263..2851    -  rep_origin     ori: high-copy-number ColE1/pMB1/pBR322/pUC origin of replication
   3073..3089    +  polyA_signal   bGH poly(A) signal (fragment): bovine growth hormone polyadenylation signal
   3180..3227    -  polyA_signal   HSV TK poly(A) signal: herpes simplex virus thymidine kinase polyadenylation signal (Cole and Stacy, 1985)
   3286..3438    -  CDS            ble (fragment): BLE_KLEPN - Experimental evidence at protein level: Swiss-Prot protein existence level 1. Binding protein with a strong affinity to the bleomycin family of antibiotics. Binds to CL990; an antimitotic-antibiotic compound. From Klebsiella pneumoniae.
   3459..4253    -  CDS            NeoR/KanR: aminoglycoside phosphotransferase from Tn5; aph(3')-II (or nptII); confers resistance to neomycin, kanamycin, and G418 (Geneticin®)
   4288..4645    -  promoter       SV40 promoter: SV40 enhancer and early promoter
   4647..4664    -  promoter       AmpR promoter (fragment): bla
   4705..5565    -  CDS            AmpR: β-lactamase; bla; confers resistance to ampicillin, carbenicillin, and related antibiotics
   5566..5670    -  promoter       AmpR promoter: bla
   5697..6125    +  rep_origin     f1 ori (sequence partly withheld): f1 bacteriophage origin of replication; arrow indicates direction of (+) strand synthesis
