[The description below was written by a language model from this plasmid's Addgene catalogue record and pLannotate feature annotations shown in this document.]
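Description:
pCR3.1-OPNa is a mammalian expression plasmid built on the pCR3.1 backbone that carries the full-length human osteopontin coding sequence (SPP1, also known as OPN, BNSP or ETA-1). The "a" in the name refers to the full-length form, as opposed to shorter splice variants. The sequenced construct is about 6.2 kb. It replicates in E. coli at high copy number from a ColE1/pUC-type origin and is selected with ampicillin through a β-lactamase gene driven by its own bla promoter. An f1 bacteriophage origin is also present, which allows production of single-stranded DNA with helper phage.

The SPP1 open reading frame sits downstream of the human cytomegalovirus immediate early enhancer and promoter, giving strong constitutive transcription in mammalian cells, and is followed by the bovine growth hormone polyadenylation signal. A T7 promoter lies between the CMV promoter and the insert and can serve for in vitro transcription or as a sequencing primer site. No epitope tag or reporter fusion is annotated. The restriction sites used to clone the insert are not recorded. A separate cassette on the opposite strand places the Tn5 NeoR/KanR aminoglycoside phosphotransferase gene under the SV40 enhancer/early promoter, with an HSV thymidine kinase polyadenylation signal, permitting G418 selection of stably transfected cells. Several short annotated fragments (a truncated HIV-1 LTR, a partial ble sequence, and small pieces of the SV40 promoter, bGH polyadenylation signal and bla promoter) are most likely backbone remnants or sequence-similarity hits, not functional elements.

The stated purpose is expression of full-length osteopontin. The associated work examined osteopontin splice variants and anchorage independence in human breast cancer cells.
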