Addgene plasmid #107980: pCR3.1-OPNa
Purpose: expression of full-length OPN
Depositing lab: Georg Weber. Publication: An osteopontin splice variant induces anchorage independence in human breast cancer cells. He B, Mirza M, Weber GF. Oncogene. 2006 Apr 6;25(15):2192-202. doi: 10.1038/sj.onc.1209248. PubMed 16288209.
Backbone
  Vector backbone: pCR3.1
  Vector type: Mammalian Expression
Growth in bacteria
  Bacterial resistance: Ampicillin, 100 μg/mL
  Growth temperature: 37°C
  Growth strain: DH5alpha
  Copy number: High Copy
Gene/Insert
  Gene/Insert name: full-length osteopontin
  Species: H. sapiens (human)
  Entrez Gene: SPP1 (a.k.a. BNSP, BSPI, ETA-1, OPN)
  Cloning method: Restriction Enzyme; 5′ cloning site Unknown (unknown if destroyed); 3′ cloning site Unknown (unknown if destroyed)
Terms and licenses: Academic/Nonprofit Terms; Industry Terms: Not Available to Industry
How to cite: pCR3.1-OPNa was a gift from Georg Weber (Addgene plasmid # 107980 ; http://n2t.net/addgene:107980 ; RRID:Addgene_107980)
